Addgene plasmid #100679: YCe1891 HC_Kan_SV40-ORI_p25
Purpose: part designed to occupy position 25 of EMMA. Functional category: Viral origin of replication
Depositing lab: Yizhi Cai. Depositing organization: University of Edinburgh. Publication: EMMA: An Extensible Mammalian Modular Assembly Toolkit for the Rapid Design and Production of Diverse Expression Vectors. Martella A, Matjusaitis M, Auxillos J, Pollard SM, Cai Y. ACS Synth Biol. 2017 Apr 24. doi: 10.1021/acssynbio.7b00016. PubMed 28418644.
Backbone
  Vector backbone: pSMART HC_Kan
  Vector type: Synthetic Biology
Growth in bacteria
  Bacterial resistance: Kanamycin, 50 μg/mL
  Growth temperature: 37°C
  Growth strain: DH5alpha
  Copy number: High Copy
Gene/Insert
  Gene/Insert name: SV40-ORI
  Cloning method: Restriction Enzyme; 5′ cloning site Unknown (unknown if destroyed); 3′ cloning site Unknown (unknown if destroyed)
Terms and licenses: Academic/Nonprofit Terms; Industry Terms: Not Available to Industry
Depositor comments: SV40 origin of replication.
How to cite: YCe1891 HC_Kan_SV40-ORI_p25 was a gift from Yizhi Cai (Addgene plasmid # 100679 ; http://n2t.net/addgene:100679 ; RRID:Addgene_100679)
