[The description below was written by a language model from this plasmid's Addgene catalogue record and pLannotate feature annotations shown in this document.]
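Description:
YCe1891 HC_Kan_SV40-ORI_p25 is a small (about 1.95 kb) synthetic-biology part plasmid from the EMMA (Extensible Mammalian Modular Assembly) toolkit, built on the pSMART HC_Kan backbone. It is a storage and donor vector rather than an expression construct. It carries a single modular part, the SV40 origin of replication, formatted to occupy position 25 of the EMMA assembly scheme under the functional category "viral origin of replication". In E. coli the plasmid is maintained at high copy through a ColE1/pUC-type origin. It is selected with kanamycin via an aminoglycoside phosphotransferase (aph(3')-Ia) gene driven by the cat promoter. The backbone contains several transcription terminators (tonB, T7Te and T3Te) around the marker, the bacterial origin and the cloning region. These insulate the insert from read-through transcription in either direction, which helps cloned parts remain stable.

The payload is annotated as a 136 bp SV40 ori element. There is no promoter, coding sequence, tag or reporter associated with it. Once assembled into a final mammalian expression vector, an SV40 origin allows episomal replication in cells that supply SV40 large T antigen, which can raise plasmid copy number and transient expression. The cloning method is listed as restriction enzyme based, but the record does not state the flanking cloning sites or the assembly overhangs. Two sequence records are provided, a depositor sequence and a sequencing result. They differ by a few nucleotides in length and are in opposite orientation, but they show the same seven features in the same relative order. The sequencing result annotates KanR as a fragment, two bases shorter than in the depositor record.
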