Features (pLannotate 1.2.2; 7 found; start..end, strand, type, name):
     71..206     +  rep_origin     SV40 ori: SV40 origin of replication
    292..321     +  terminator     T3Te terminator: phage T3 early transcription terminator
    343..930     +  rep_origin     ori: high-copy-number ColE1/pMB1/pBR322/pUC origin of replication
    942..969     -  terminator     T7Te terminator: phage T7 early transcription terminator
    993..1808    -  CDS            KanR: aminoglycoside phosphotransferase; aph(3')-Ia; confers resistance to kanamycin in bacteria or G418 (Geneticin®) in eukaryotes
   1809..1911    -  promoter       cat promoter: promoter of the E. coli cat gene encoding chloramphenicol acetyltransferase
   1912..1943    -  terminator     tonB terminator: bidirectional E. coli tonB-P14 transcription terminator
>Addgene plasmid #100679 | YCe1891 HC_Kan_SV40-ORI_p25 | depositor full sequence | sequence record 189602 | YCe1891 HC_Kan_SV40-ORI_p25 sequence 1949 bps
TATGGAGGTCAGGTATGATTTAAATGGTCAGTATTGAGCGATATCTAGAGAATTCGTCACGTCTCGACTG
ATCCCGCCCCTAACTCCGCCCAGTTCCGCCCATTCTCCGCCCCATGGCTGACTAATTTTTTTTATTTATG
CAGAGGCCGAGGCCGCCTCTGCCTCTGAGCTATTCCAGAAGTAGTGAGGAGGCTTTTTTGGAGGCCACGA
CGAGACGAAAACGAATTCAAGCTTGATATCATTCAGGACGAGCCTCAGACTCCAGCGTAACTGGACTGCA
ATCAACTCACTGGCTCACCTTCACGGGTGGGCCTTTCTTCGGTAGAAAATCAAAGGATCTTCTTGAGATC
CTTTTTTTCTGCGCGTAATCTGCTGCTTGCAAACAAAAAAACCACCGCTACCAGCGGTGGTTTGTTTGCC
GGATCAAGAGCTACCAACTCTTTTTCCGAGGTAACTGGCTTCAGCAGAGCGCAGATACCAAATACTGTTC
TTCTAGTGTAGCCGTAGTTAGGCCACCACTTCAAGAACTCTGTAGCACCGCCTACATACCTCGCTCTGCT
AATCCTGTTACCAGTGGCTGCTGCCAGTGGCGATAAGTCGTGTCTTACCGGGTTGGACTCAAGACGATAG
TTACCGGATAAGGCGCAGCGGTCGGGCTGAACGGGGGGTTCGTGCACACAGCCCAGCTTGGAGCGAACGA
CCTACACCGAACTGAGATACCTACAGCGTGAGCTATGAGAAAGCGCCACGCTTCCCGAAGGGAGAAAGGC
GGACAGGTATCCGGTAAGCGGCAGGGTCGGAACAGGAGAGCGCACGAGGGAGCTTCCAGGGGGAAACGCC
TGGTATCTTTATAGTCCTGTCGGGTTTCGCCACCTCTGACTTGAGCATCGATTTTTGTGATGCTCGTCAG
GGGGGCGGAGCCTATGGAAAAACGCCAGCAACGCAGAAAGGCCCACCCGAAGGTGAGCCAGGTGATTACA
TTTGGGCCCTCATTAGAAAAACTCATCGAGCATCAAGTGAAACTGCAATTTATTCATATCAGGATTATCA
ATACCATATTTTTGAAAAAGCCGTTTCTGTAATGAAGGAGAAAACTCACCGAGGCAGTTCCATAGGATGG
CAAGATCCTGGTATCGGTCTGCGATTCCGACTCGTCCAACATCAATACAACCTATTAATTTCCCCTCGTC
AAAAATAAGGTTATCAAGTGAGAAATCACCATGAGTGACGACTGAATCCGGTGAGAATGGCAAAAGCTTA
TGCATTTCTTTCCAGACTTGTTCAACAGGCCAGCCATTACGCTCGTCATCAAAATCACTCGCACCAACCA
AACCGTTATTCATTCGTGATTGCGCCTGAGCGAGACGAAATACGCGATCGCCGTTAAAAGGACAATTACA
AACAGGAATCGAATGCAACCGGCGCAGGAACACTGCCAGCGCATCAACAATATTTTCACCTGAATCAGGA
TATTCTTCTAATACCTGGAATGCTGTTTTCCCTGGGATCGCAGTGGTGAGTAACCATGCATCATCAGGAG
TACGGATAAAATGCTTGATGGTCGGAAGAGGCATAAATTCCGTCAGCCAGTTTAGCCTGACCATCTCATC
TGTAACATCATTGGCAACGCTACCTTTGCCATGTTTCAGAAACAACTCTGGCGCATCGGGCTTCCCATAC
AATCGATAGATTGTCGCACCTGATTGCCCGACATTATCGCGAGCCCATTTATACCCATATAAATCAGCAT
CCATGTTGGAATTTAATCGCGGCCTCGAGCAAGACGTTTCCCGTTGAATATGGCTCATTTTAGCTTCCTT
AGCTCCTGAAAATCTCGATAACTCAAAAAATACGCCCGGTAGTGATCTTATTTCATTATGGTGAAAGTTG
GAACCTCTTACGTGCCGATCAAGTCAAAAGCCTCCGGTCGGAGGCTTTTGACTTTCTGC
