Features (pLannotate 1.2.2; 7 found; start..end, strand, type, name):
     28..59      +  terminator     tonB terminator: bidirectional E. coli tonB-P14 transcription terminator
     60..162     +  promoter       cat promoter: promoter of the E. coli cat gene encoding chloramphenicol acetyltransferase
    163..976     +  CDS            KanR (fragment): aminoglycoside phosphotransferase; aph(3')-Ia; confers resistance to kanamycin in bacteria or G418 (Geneticin®) in eukaryotes
    999..1026    +  terminator     T7Te terminator: phage T7 early transcription terminator
   1038..1625    -  rep_origin     ori: high-copy-number ColE1/pMB1/pBR322/pUC origin of replication
   1647..1676    -  terminator     T3Te terminator: phage T3 early transcription terminator
   1761..1896    -  rep_origin     SV40 ori: SV40 origin of replication
>Addgene plasmid #100679 | YCe1891 HC_Kan_SV40-ORI_p25 | addgene full sequence | sequence record 192890 | Addgene NGS Result
AAATCATACCTGACCTCCATAGCAGAAAGTCAAAAGCCTCCGACCGGAGGCTTTTGACTTGATCGGCACG
TAAGAGGTTCCAACTTTCACCATAATGAAATAAGATCACTACCGGGCGTATTTTTTGAGTTATCGAGATT
TTCAGGAGCTAAGGAAGCTAAAATGAGCCATATTCAACGGGAAACGTCTTGCTCGAGGCCGCGATTAAAT
TCCAACATGGATGCTGATTTATATGGGTATAAATGGGCTCGCGATAATGTCGGGCAATCAGGTGCGACAA
TCTATCGATTGTATGGGAAGCCCGATGCGCCAGAGTTGTTTCTGAAACATGGCAAAGGTAGCGTTGCCAA
TGATGTTACAGATGAGATGGTCAGGCTAAACTGGCTGACGGAATTTATGCCTCTTCCGACCATCAAGCAT
TTTATCCGTACTCCTGATGATGCATGGTTACTCACCACTGCGATCCCAGGGAAAACAGCATTCCAGGTAT
TAGAAGAATATCCTGATTCAGGTGAAAATATTGTTGATGCGCTGGCAGTGTTCCTGCGCCGGTTGCATTC
GATTCCTGTTTGTAATTGTCCTTTTAACGGCGATCGCGTATTTCGTCTCGCTCAGGCGCAATCACGAATG
AATAACGGTTTGGTTGGTGCGAGTGATTTTGATGACGAGCGTAATGGCTGGCCTGTTGAACAAGTCTGGA
AAGAAATGCATAAGCTTTTGCCATTCTCACCGGATTCAGTCGTCACTCATGGTGATTTCTCACTTGATAA
CCTTATTTTTGACGAGGGGAAATTAATAGGTTGTATTGATGTTGGACGAGTCGGAATCGCAGACCGATAC
CAGGATCTTGCCATCCTATGGAACTGCCTCGGTGAGTTTTCTCCTTCATTACAGAAACGGCTTTTTCAAA
AATATGGTATTGATAATCCTGATATGAATAAATTGCAGTTTCACTTGATGCTCGATGAGTTTTTCTGAGG
GCCCAAATGTAATCACCTGGCTCACCTTCGGGTGGGCCTTTCTGCGTTGCTGGCGTTTTTCCATAGGCTC
CGCCCCCCTGACGAGCATCACAAAAATCGATGCTCAAGTCAGAGGTGGCGAAACCCGACAGGACTATAAA
GATACCAGGCGTTTCCCCCTGGAAGCTCCCTCGTGCGCTCTCCTGTTCCGACCCTGCCGCTTACCGGATA
CCTGTCCGCCTTTCTCCCTTCGGGAAGCGTGGCGCTTTCTCATAGCTCACGCTGTAGGTATCTCAGTTCG
GTGTAGGTCGTTCGCTCCAAGCTGGGCTGTGTGCACGAACCCCCCGTTCAGCCCGACCGCTGCGCCTTAT
CCGGTAACTATCGTCTTGAGTCCAACCCGGTAAGACACGACTTATCGCCACTGGCAGCAGCCACTGGTAA
CAGGATTAGCAGAGCGAGGTATGTAGGCGGTGCTACAGAGTTCTTGAAGTGGTGGCCTAACTACGGCTAC
ACTAGAAGAACAGTATTTGGTATCTGCGCTCTGCTGAAGCCAGTTACCTCGGAAAAAGAGTTGGTAGCTC
TTGATCCGGCAAACAAACCACCGCTGGTAGCGGTGGTTTTTTTGTTTGCAAGCAGCAGATTACGCGCAGA
AAAAAAGGATCTCAAGAAGATCCTTTGATTTTCTACCGAAGAAAGGCCCACCCGTGAAGGTGAGCCAGTG
AGTTGATTGCAGTCCAGTTACGCTGGAGTCTGAGGCTCGTCCTGAATGATATCAAGCTTGAATTCGTTTC
GTCTCGTCGTGGCCTCCAAAAAAGCCTCCTCACTACTTCTGGAATAGCTCAGAGGCAGAGGCGGCCTCGG
CCTCTGCATAAATAAAAAAAATTAGTCAGCCATGGGGCGGAGAATGGGCGGAACTGGGCGGAGTTAGGGG
CGGGATCAGTCGAGACGTGACGAATTCTCTAGATATCGCTCAATACTGACCATTT
